Addgene plasmid #224709: pFB1.HMBP.PrS.CBX8-KR21A
Purpose: Expresses a human CBX8 mutant (KR21A) in insect cells, under a C3-cleavable (PreScission Protease) N-terminal hexahistidine-MBP tag.
Depositing lab: Chen Davidovich. Depositing organization: Monash University. Publication: Dynamic PRC1-CBX8 stabilizes a porous structure of chromatin condensates. Uckelmann M, Levina V, Taveneau C, Han Ng X, Pandey V, Martinez J, Mendiratta S, Houx J, Boudes M, Venugopal H, Trepout S, Zhang Q, Flanigan S, Li M, Sierecki E, Gambin Y, Das PP, Bell O, de Marco A, Davidovich C. bioRxiv [Preprint]. 2024 Feb 12:2023.05.08.539931. doi: 10.1101/2023.05.08.539931. PubMed 38405976.
Backbone
  Vector backbone: pFastBac1
  Backbone manufacturer: Invitrogen
  Backbone size w/o insert (bp): 5869
  Total vector size (bp): 7036
  Vector type: Insect Expression
  Selectable markers: Gentamicin
Growth in bacteria
  Bacterial resistance: Ampicillin, 100 μg/mL
  Growth temperature: 37°C
  Growth strain: DH5alpha
  Copy number: High Copy
Gene/Insert
  Gene/Insert name: CBX8 KR21A mt (alt name: chromobox 8 KR21A mutant)
  Species: H. sapiens (human)
  Insert size (bp): 1167
  GenBank ID: 57332
  Entrez Gene: CBX8 (a.k.a. PC3, RC1)
  Tag / fusion protein: HMBP (N terminal on insert)
  Cloning method: Gene Synthesis
  Sequencing primers: 5′ GTCCGCTTTCTGGTATGCCGT
Terms and licenses: Academic/Nonprofit Terms; Industry Terms: Not Available to Industry
How to cite: pFB1.HMBP.PrS.CBX8-KR21A was a gift from Chen Davidovich (Addgene plasmid # 224709 ; http://n2t.net/addgene:224709 ; RRID:Addgene_224709)
