[The description below was written by a language model from this plasmid's Addgene catalogue record and pLannotate feature annotations shown in this document.]
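Description:
pFB1.HMBP.PrS.CBX8-KR21A is a 7,036 bp baculovirus donor (transfer) plasmid built on the Invitrogen pFastBac1 backbone for producing a mutant human Polycomb protein in insect cells. In bacteria it is maintained as a high-copy plasmid through a ColE1/pUC-type origin and selected with ampicillin via the β-lactamase gene; an f1 phage origin is also present. As in other pFastBac vectors, the expression cassette and a gentamicin acetyltransferase gene (driven by the integron Pc promoter) lie between the Tn7R and Tn7L ends of a mini-Tn7 element. This arrangement allows the whole segment to be transposed site-specifically into a baculovirus shuttle genome (bacmid) in a suitable E. coli host, with gentamicin marking the transposed segment, and the resulting recombinant bacmid is then used to generate virus for infecting insect cells.

The payload is driven by the very late, strong polyhedrin promoter from Autographa californica nucleopolyhedrovirus and terminated by an SV40 polyadenylation signal. It encodes an N-terminal hexahistidine–maltose binding protein tag (the MBP version lacks a signal sequence, so it stays cytosolic), followed by a PreScission (3C) protease cleavage site and the 1,167 bp synthesized open reading frame of human CBX8 (chromobox 8, also called PC3 or RC1) carrying the KR21A mutation. The record does not spell out which residues are changed. The feature table annotates MBP and CBX8 but not the His tag or protease site, which are described only in the catalogue fields. The dual tag supports affinity purification and can improve solubility, and protease cleavage releases the CBX8 protein from it. CBX8 is a subunit of PRC1-like repressive complexes, and the associated study concerns PRC1-CBX8 and the structure of chromatin condensates, consistent with the use of recombinant mutant protein for biochemical work.
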