Features (pLannotate 1.2.2; 16 found; start..end, strand, type, name):
      1..589     +  rep_origin     ori: high-copy-number ColE1/pMB1/pBR322/pUC origin of replication
    764..815     -  misc_feature   bom (fragment): basis of mobility region from pBR322
    883..1107    -  mobile_element Tn7R: mini-Tn7 element (right end of the Tn7 transposon) Tn7
   1174..1707    -  CDS            GmR: gentamycin acetyltransferase; aacC1; confers resistance to gentamycin
   1877..1905    -  promoter       Pc promoter: intI1 (promoter lies within the coding sequence); class 1 integron promoter
   1883..2230    -  CDS            YPR2_ECOLX (fragment): Protein predicted: Swiss-Prot protein existence level 4. From Escherichia coli.
   2255..2346    +  promoter       polyhedrin promoter: polh from Autographa californica; promoter for the baculovirus polyhedrin gene
   2431..3528    +  CDS            MBP: maltose binding protein from E. coli; malE (mutated); This version of the gene does not encode a signal sequence, so MBP will remain in the cytosol.
   3592..4758    +  CDS            CBX8: CBX8_HUMAN - Also known as PC3, RC1. Experimental evidence at protein level: Swiss-Prot protein existence level 1. Component of a Polycomb group (PcG) multiprotein PRC1-like complex, a complex class required to maintain the transcriptionally repressive state of many genes, including Hox genes, throughout development. PcG PRC1 complex acts via chromatin remodeling and modification of histones; it mediates monoubiquitination of histone H2A 'Lys-119', rendering chromatin heritably changed in its expressibility. From Homo sapiens (Human).
   4803..4886    +  CDS            large T antigen (fragment): large T antigen from SV40 (simian virus 40)
   4909..5043    +  polyA_signal   SV40 poly(A) signal: SV40 polyadenylation signal
   5072..5237    -  mobile_element Tn7L: mini-Tn7 element (left end of the Tn7 transposon) Tn7
   5400..5416    +  CDS            lacZα (fragment): LacZα fragment of β-galactosidase; lacZ fragment
   5421..5875    +  rep_origin     f1 ori (sequence partly withheld): f1 bacteriophage origin of replication; arrow indicates direction of (+) strand synthesis
   5901..6005    +  promoter       AmpR promoter: bla
   6006..6866    +  CDS            AmpR: β-lactamase; bla; confers resistance to ampicillin, carbenicillin, and related antibiotics
>Addgene plasmid #224709 | pFB1.HMBP.PrS.CBX8-KR21A | addgene full sequence | sequence record 449676 | Addgene NGS Result
TTGAGATCCTTTTTTTCTGCGCGTAATCTGCTGCTTGCAAACAAAAAAACCACCGCTACCAGCGGTGGTT
TGTTTGCCGGATCAAGAGCTACCAACTCTTTTTCCGAAGGTAACTGGCTTCAGCAGAGCGCAGATACCAA
ATACTGTTCTTCTAGTGTAGCCGTAGTTAGGCCACCACTTCAAGAACTCTGTAGCACCGCCTACATACCT
CGCTCTGCTAATCCTGTTACCAGTGGCTGCTGCCAGTGGCGATAAGTCGTGTCTTACCGGGTTGGACTCA
AGACGATAGTTACCGGATAAGGCGCAGCGGTCGGGCTGAACGGGGGGTTCGTGCACACAGCCCAGCTTGG
AGCGAACGACCTACACCGAACTGAGATACCTACAGCGTGAGCTATGAGAAAGCGCCACGCTTCCCGAAGG
GAGAAAGGCGGACAGGTATCCGGTAAGCGGCAGGGTCGGAACAGGAGAGCGCACGAGGGAGCTTCCAGGG
GGAAACGCCTGGTATCTTTATAGTCCTGTCGGGTTTCGCCACCTCTGACTTGAGCGTCGATTTTTGTGAT
GCTCGTCAGGGGGGCGGAGCCTATGGAAAAACGCCAGCAACGCGGCCTTTTTACGGTTCCTGGCCTTTTG
CTCACATGTTCTTTCCTGCGTTATCCCCTGATTCTGTGGATAACCGTATTACCGCCTTTGAGTGAGCTGA
TACCGCTCGCCGCAGCCGAACGACCGAGCGCAGCGAGTCAGTGAGCGAGGAAGCGGAAGAGCGCCTGATG
CGGTATTTTCTCCTTACGCATCTGTGCGGTATTTCACACCGCATAGACCAGCCGCGTAACCTGGCAAAAT
CGGTTACGGTTGAGTAATAAATGGATGCCCTGCGTAAGCGGGTGTGGGCGGACAATAAAGTCTTAAACTG
AACAAAATAGATCTAAACTATGACAATAAAGTCTTAAACTAGACAGAATAGTTGTAAACTGAAATCAGTC
CAGTTATGCTGTGAAAAAGCATACTGGACTTTTGTTATGGCTAAAGCAAACTCTTCATTTTCTGAAGTGC
AAATTGCCCGTCGTATTAAAGAGGGGCGTGGCCAAGGGCATGGTAAAGACTATATTCGCGGCGTTGTGAC
AATTTACCGAACAACTCCGCGGCCGGGAAGCCGATCTCGGCTTGAACGAATTGTTAGGTGGCGGTACTTG
GGTCGATATCAAAGTGCATCACTTCTTCCCGTATGCCCAACTTTGTATAGAGAGCCACTGCGGGATCGTC
ACCGTAATCTGCTTGCACGTAGATCACATAAGCACCAAGCGCGTTGGCCTCATGCTTGAGGAGATTGATG
AGCGCGGTGGCAATGCCCTGCCTCCGGTGCTCGCCGGAGACTGCGAGATCATAGATATAGATCTCACTAC
GCGGCTGCTCAAACTTGGGCAGAACGTAAGCCGCGAGAGCGCCAACAACCGCTTCTTGGTCGAAGGCAGC
AAGCGCGATGAATGTCTTACTACGGAGCAAGTTCCCGAGGTAATCGGAGTCCGGCTGATGTTGGGAGTAG
GTGGCTACGTCTCCGAACTCACGACCGAAAAGATCAAGAGCAGCCCGCATGGATTTGACTTGGTCAGGGC
CGAGCCTACATGTGCGAATGATGCCCATACTTGAGCCACCTAACTTTGTTTTAGGGCGACTGCCCTGCTG
CGTAACATCGTTGCTGCTGCGTAACATCAAACATCGACCCACGGCGTAACGCGCTTGCTGCTTGGATGCC
CGAGGCATAGACTGTACAAAAAAACAGTCATAACAAGCCATGAAAACCGCCACTGCGCCGTTACCACCGC
TGCGTTCGGTCAAGGTTCTGGACCAGTTGCGTGAGCGCATACGCTACTTGCATTACAGTTTACGAACCGA
ACAGGCTTATGTCAACTGGGTTCGTGCCTTCATCCGTTTCCACGGTGTGCGTCACCCGGCAACCTTGGGC
AGCAGCGAAGTCGAGGCATTTCTGTCCTGGCTGGCGAACGAGCGCAAGGTTTCGGTCTCCACGCATCGTC
AGGCATTGGCGGCCTTGCTGTTCTTCTACGGCAAGGTGCTGTGCACGGATCTGCCCTGGCTTCAGGAGAT
CGGAAGACCTCGGCCGTCGCGGCGCTTGCCGGTGGTGCTGACCCCGGATGAAGTGGTTCGCATCCTCGGT
TTTCTGGAAGGCGAGCATCGTTTGTTCGCCCAGGACTCTAGCTATAGTTCTAGTGGTTGGCTACATACTC
CGGAATATTAATAGATCATGGAGATAATTAAAATGATAACCATCTCGCAAATAAATAAGTATTTTACTGT
TTTCGTAACAGTTTTGTAATAAAAAAACCTATAAATATTCCGGATTATTCATACCGTCCCACCATCGGGC
GCGGATCTCGGTCCGAAACCATGGGTCATCACCATCATCATCACGGTACCAAAACTGAAGAAGGTAAACT
GGTAATCTGGATTAACGGCGATAAAGGCTATAACGGTCTCGCTGAAGTCGGTAAGAAATTCGAGAAAGAT
ACCGGAATTAAAGTCACCGTTGAGCATCCGGATAAACTGGAAGAGAAATTCCCACAGGTTGCGGCAACTG
GCGATGGCCCTGACATTATCTTCTGGGCACACGACCGCTTTGGTGGCTACGCTCAATCTGGCCTGTTGGC
TGAAATCACCCCGGACAAAGCGTTCCAGGACAAGCTGTATCCGTTTACCTGGGATGCCGTACGTTACAAC
GGCAAGCTGATTGCTTACCCGATCGCTGTTGAAGCGTTATCGCTGATTTATAACAAAGATCTGCTGCCGA
ACCCGCCAAAAACCTGGGAAGAGATCCCGGCGCTGGATAAAGAACTGAAAGCGAAAGGTAAGAGCGCGCT
GATGTTCAACCTGCAAGAACCGTACTTCACCTGGCCGCTGATTGCTGCTGACGGGGGTTATGCGTTCAAG
TATGAAAACGGCAAGTACGACATTAAAGACGTGGGCGTGGATAACGCTGGCGCGAAAGCGGGTCTGACCT
TCCTGGTTGACCTGATTAAAAACAAACACATGAATGCAGACACCGATTACTCCATCGCAGAAGCTGCCTT
TAATAAAGGCGAAACAGCGATGACCATCAACGGCCCGTGGGCATGGTCCAACATCGACACCAGCAAAGTG
AATTATGGTGTAACGGTACTGCCGACCTTCAAGGGTCAACCATCCAAACCGTTCGTTGGCGTGCTGAGCG
CAGGTATTAACGCCGCCAGTCCGAACAAAGAGCTGGCAAAAGAGTTCCTCGAAAACTATCTGCTGACTGA
TGAAGGTCTGGAAGCGGTTAATAAAGACAAACCGCTGGGTGCCGTAGCGCTGAAGTCTTACGAGGAAGAG
TTGGCGAAAGATCCACGTATTGCCGCCACCATGGAAAACGCCCAGAAAGGTGAAATCATGCCGAACATCC
CGCAGATGTCCGCTTTCTGGTATGCCGTGCGTACTGCGGTGATCAACGCCGCCAGCGGTCGTCAGACTGT
CGATGAAGCCCTGAAAGACGCGCAGACTGCGGCCGCAGGCACCGATTACGATATCCCAACGACCCTGGAA
GTTCTGTTCCAGGGGCCCGGGATGGAATTATCAGCAGTAGGTGAACGCGTGTTTGCAGCGGAAGCGCTGC
TCAAACGTAGGATTCGGAAGGGTCGCATGGAGTACCTAGTTAAGTGGAAAGGATGGTCACAGAAGTATAG
CACATGGGAACCGGAGGAGAACATACTGGATGCTCGCTTGCTAGCAGCGTTTGAGGAGCGGGAACGAGAA
ATGGAGCTGTACGGACCTAAAAAACGTGGACCCAAGCCAAAGACCTTCCTTTTGAAGGCTCAAGCGGCTG
CCAAGGCTGCCACGTATGAATTCAGATCGGATTCTGCCGCAGGTATAAGAATTCCCTACCCAGGGGCCAG
TCCACAGGACTTGGCCTCCACGTCTAGGGCAGCAGAGGGCTTACGGAACATGGGCCTCTCTCCTCCGGCT
TCATCTACTAGTACGAGTAGTACATGTGCCGCGGAAGCGCCAAGGGACGCAGACCGAGACGCAGATCGGG
ATGCCGAGAGAGATGCGGAACGAGAGGCGGAAAGAGAAGCCGAGCGCGAGGCTGAGCGTGAAGCGGAACG
TGGCACAAGCGCCGTTGATGACAAACCATCGAGCCCTGGTGATTCCAGCAAAAAACGGGGACCCAAGCCT
AGGAAGGAGTTGCCGGACCCATCCCAAGCCCCGCTTGGTGAACCATCGGCGGGCCTCGGGGAATATCTTA
AAGGCCGAGCTTTGGACGATACCCCTAGTGGTGCAGGAAAATTTCCTGCGGGACATTCGGTTATCCAACT
TGCTGCACGACAAGACTCAGATTTAGTACAGTGCGGGGTGACATCCCCCAGCTCTGCAGAGGCGACCGGG
GCCCTAGCTGTCGACACCTTCCCAGCACGCGTGATAGCGCACCGAGCCGCATTTTTAGAAGCTGCTGGGC
AGGGCGCGCTAGATCCCAACGGCACTAGGGTGCGGCACGGTTCAGGACCTCCCTCGTCCGGGGGGGGCCT
ATATAGAGACATGGGAGCTCAGGGGGGTAGACCGTCGCTTATCGCTCGTATCCCGGTAGCCCGTATTCTG
GGTGACCCGGAGGAAGAATCCTGGTCTCCCAGTTTAACGAATTTAGAGAAAGTCGTAGTCACTGACGTTA
CGTCAAATTTTCTGACAGTCACCATCAAAGAGAGCAATACTGATCAAGGATTCTTCAAGGAAAAGCGCTA
ACTCGAGGCATGCGGTACCAAGCTTGTCGAGAAGTACTAGAGGATCATAATCAGCCATACCACATTTGTA
GAGGTTTTACTTGCTTTAAAAAACCTCCCACACCTCCCCCTGAACCTGAAACATAAAATGAATGCAATTG
TTGTTGTTAACTTGTTTATTGCAGCTTATAATGGTTACAAATAAAGCAATAGCATCACAAATTTCACAAA
TAAAGCATTTTTTTCACTGCATTCTAGTTGTGGTTTGTCCAAACTCATCAATGTATCTTATCATGTCTGG
ATCTGATCACTGATATCGCCTAGGAGATCCGAACCAGATAAGTGAAATCTAGTTCCAAACTATTTTGTCA
TTTTTAATTTTCGTATTAGCTTACGACGCTACACCCAGTTCCCATCTATTTTGTCACTCTTCCCTAAATA
ATCCTTAAAAACTCCATTTCCACCCCTCCCAGTTCCCAACTATTTTGTCCGCCCACAGCGGGGCATTTTT
CTTCCTGTTATGTTTTTAATCAAACATCCTGCCAACTCCATGTGACAAACCGTCATCTTCGGCTACTTTT
TCTCTGTCACAGAATGAAAATTTTTCTGTCATCTCTTCGTTATTAATGTTTGTAATTGACTGAATATCAA
CGCTTATTTGCAGCCTGAATGGCGAATGGG
[124 nt withheld, positions 5421-5544]
C
[91 nt withheld, positions 5546-5636]
A
[49 nt withheld, positions 5638-5686]
CCTTTGACGTTGGAGTCCACGTTCTT
[37 nt withheld, positions 5713-5749]
ACCCTATCTCGGTCTATTCTTTTGATTTATAAGGGATTTTGCCGATTTCGGCCTATTGGTTAAAAAATGA
GCTGATTTAACAAAAATTTAACGCGAATTTTAACAAAATATTAACGCTTACAATTTAGGTGGCACTTTTC
GGGGAAATGTGCGCGGAACCCCTATTTGTTTATTTTTCTAAATACATTCAAATATGTATCCGCTCATGAG
ACAATAACCCTGATAAATGCTTCAATAATATTGAAAAAGGAAGAGTATGAGTATTCAACATTTCCGTGTC
GCCCTTATTCCCTTTTTTGCGGCATTTTGCCTTCCTGTTTTTGCTCACCCAGAAACGCTGGTGAAAGTAA
AAGATGCTGAAGATCAGTTGGGTGCACGAGTGGGTTACATCGAACTGGATCTCAACAGCGGTAAGATCCT
TGAGAGTTTTCGCCCCGAAGAACGTTTTCCAATGATGAGCACTTTTAAAGTTCTGCTATGTGGCGCGGTA
TTATCCCGTATTGACGCCGGGCAAGAGCAACTCGGTCGCCGCATACACTATTCTCAGAATGACTTGGTTG
AGTACTCACCAGTCACAGAAAAGCATCTTACGGATGGCATGACAGTAAGAGAATTATGCAGTGCTGCCAT
AACCATGAGTGATAACACTGCGGCCAACTTACTTCTGACAACGATCGGAGGACCGAAGGAGCTAACCGCT
TTTTTGCACAACATGGGGGATCATGTAACTCGCCTTGATCGTTGGGAACCGGAGCTGAATGAAGCCATAC
CAAACGACGAGCGTGACACCACGATGCCTGTAGCAATGGCAACAACGTTGCGCAAACTATTAACTGGCGA
ACTACTTACTCTAGCTTCCCGGCAACAATTAATAGACTGGATGGAGGCGGATAAAGTTGCAGGACCACTT
CTGCGCTCGGCCCTTCCGGCTGGCTGGTTTATTGCTGATAAATCTGGAGCCGGTGAGCGTGGGTCTCGCG
GTATCATTGCAGCACTGGGGCCAGATGGTAAGCCCTCCCGTATCGTAGTTATCTACACGACGGGGAGTCA
GGCAACTATGGATGAACGAAATAGACAGATCGCTGAGATAGGTGCCTCACTGATTAAGCATTGGTAACTG
TCAGACCAAGTTTACTCATATATACTTTAGATTGATTTAAAACTTCATTTTTAATTTAAAAGGATCTAGG
TGAAGATCCTTTTTGATAATCTCATGACCAAAATCCCTTAACGTGAGTTTTCGTTCCACTGAGCGTCAGA
CCCCGTAGAAAAGATCAAAGGATCTTC
